Addgene plasmid #187686: pLenti-Lifeact EGFP
Purpose: In vivo visualization of actin
Depositing lab: Mary Beckerle. Depositing organization: University of Utah. Publication: LIM domains target actin regulators paxillin and zyxin to sites of stress fiber strain. Smith MA, Blankman E, Deakin NO, Hoffman LM, Jensen CC, Turner CE, Beckerle MC. PLoS One. 2013 Aug 21;8(8):e69378. doi: 10.1371/journal.pone.0069378. eCollection 2013. PubMed 23990882.
Backbone
  Vector backbone: pLenti6.3/V5-DEST
  Backbone manufacturer: Invitrogen
  Vector type: Mammalian Expression, Lentiviral
  Selectable markers: Blasticidin
Growth in bacteria
  Bacterial resistance: Ampicillin, 100 μg/mL
  Growth temperature: 37°C
  Growth strain: NEB Stable
  Copy number: High Copy
Gene/Insert
  Gene/Insert name: Lifeact
  Species: Synthetic
  Insert size (bp): 51
  Mutation: WT
  Promoter: CMV
  Tag / fusion protein: EGFP (C terminal on insert)
  Cloning method: Gateway Cloning
Terms and licenses: Academic/Nonprofit Terms; Industry Terms: Not Available to Industry
Depositor comments: Lifeact sequence removed from vector backbone and replaced with gene insert
How to cite: pLenti-Lifeact EGFP was a gift from Mary Beckerle (Addgene plasmid # 187686 ; http://n2t.net/addgene:187686 ; RRID:Addgene_187686)
