[The description below was written by a language model from this plasmid's Addgene catalogue record and pLannotate feature annotations shown in this document.]
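Description:
pLenti-Lifeact EGFP is a lentiviral mammalian expression plasmid built on the Invitrogen pLenti6.3/V5-DEST Gateway destination backbone, made to visualise filamentous actin in living cells. It is maintained in E. coli through a high-copy ColE1/pUC-type origin with ampicillin resistance (AmpR); an f1 origin and remnants of lac and phage-promoter sequences are also present in the bacterial portion. The viral portion has a third-generation, self-inactivating layout. An RSV promoter drives a truncated HIV-1 5' LTR, followed by the Ψ packaging signal with a gag fragment, the Rev response element for Rev-dependent nuclear export of the genomic RNA, and the cPPT/CTS. The ΔU3 3' LTR inactivates LTR-driven transcription after integration.

The payload sits between attB1 and attB2 sites left by Gateway recombination. The CMV enhancer/promoter drives the 51 bp Lifeact coding sequence, a synthetic 17-amino-acid F-actin-binding peptide derived from yeast Abp140, fused directly at its C terminus to EGFP. The annotated entry fragment also carries a reverse-oriented T7 promoter and SV40 poly(A) signal between EGFP and attB2. The backbone's V5 epitope lies beyond attB2, and the record does not state whether it is fused to the product. A WPRE downstream enhances transcript expression. A separate SV40 promoter (paired with the bacterial EM7 promoter) expresses blasticidin S deaminase, allowing blasticidin selection of transduced cells. A depositor comment about the Lifeact sequence being removed and replaced is ambiguous, but the sequenced record does contain an annotated Lifeact-EGFP fusion. The plasmid is typically used to produce lentivirus or for direct transfection, labelling actin structures for live-cell imaging.
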