Features (pLannotate 1.2.2; 35 found; start..end, strand, type, name):
     67..108     +  CDS            V5 tag: epitope tag from simian virus 5
    132..720     +  misc_feature   WPRE: woodchuck hepatitis virus posttranscriptional regulatory element
    735..1051    +  promoter       SV40 promoter: SV40 enhancer and early promoter
   1099..1146    +  promoter       EM7 promoter: synthetic bacterial promoter&nbsp
   1165..1563    +  CDS            BSD: blasticidin S deaminase; Aspergillus terreus BSD; confers resistance to blasticidin
   1580..1648    +  CDS            nef (fragment): NEF_HV1Z2 - Experimental evidence at protein level: Swiss-Prot protein existence level 1. Extracellular Nef protein targets CD4(+) T-lymphocytes for apoptosis by interacting with CXCR4 surface receptors. From Human immunodeficiency virus type 1 group M subtype D (isolate Z2/CDC-Z34) (HIV-1).
   1650..1883    +  LTR            3' LTR (ΔU3): self-inactivating 3' long terminal repeat (LTR) from HIV-1
   1955..2076    +  polyA_signal   SV40 poly(A) signal: SV40 polyadenylation signal
   2116..2251    +  rep_origin     SV40 ori: SV40 origin of replication
   2272..2290    -  promoter       T7 promoter: promoter for bacteriophage T7 RNA polymerase
   2298..2453    +  CDS            lacZα (fragment): LacZα fragment of β-galactosidase; lacZ fragment
   2458..2886    +  rep_origin     f1 ori (sequence partly withheld): f1 bacteriophage origin of replication; arrow indicates direction of (+) strand synthesis
   2939..3043    +  promoter       AmpR promoter: bla
   3044..3904    +  CDS            AmpR: β-lactamase; bla; confers resistance to ampicillin, carbenicillin, and related antibiotics
   4075..4663    +  rep_origin     ori: high-copy-number ColE1/pMB1/pBR322/pUC origin of replication
   4846..4938    +  CDS            lacI (fragment): lac repressor; lacI; The lac repressor binds to the lac operator to inhibit transcription in E. coli. This inhibition can be relieved by adding lactose or isopropyl-β-D-thiogalactopyranoside (IPTG).
   4951..4972    +  protein_bind   CAP binding site: CAP binding activates transcription in the presence of cAMP. E. coli catabolite activator protein
   4987..5017    +  promoter       lac promoter: promoter for the E. coli lac operon
   5025..5041    +  protein_bind   lac operator: The lac repressor binds to the lac operator to inhibit transcription in E. coli. This inhibition can be relieved by adding lactose or isopropyl-β-D-thiogalactopyranoside (IPTG). lac repressor encoded by lacI
   5086..5104    +  promoter       T3 promoter: promoter for bacteriophage T3 RNA polymerase
   5132..5358    +  promoter       RSV promoter: Rous sarcoma virus enhancer/promoter
   5359..5539    +  LTR            5' LTR (truncated): truncated 5' long terminal repeat (LTR) from HIV-1
   5586..5711    +  misc_feature   HIV-1 Ψ: packaging signal of human immunodeficiency virus type 1
   5695..6058    +  CDS            HIV-1 gag (fragment): gag protein from human immunodeficiency virus 1; gag
   6204..6437    +  misc_feature   RRE: The Rev response element (RRE) of HIV-1 allows for Rev-dependent mRNA export from the nucleus to the cytoplasm.
   6814..6914    +  CDS            Rev (fragment): human immunodeficiency virus 1 (HIV-1) Rev protein; rev; enhances nuclear export of unspliced and incompletely spliced viral mRNAs
   6933..7050    +  misc_feature   cPPT/CTS: central polypurine tract and central termination sequence of HIV-1
   7073..7376    +  enhancer       CMV enhancer: human cytomegalovirus immediate early enhancer
   7377..7580    +  promoter       CMV promoter: human cytomegalovirus (CMV) immediate early promoter
   7697..7721    +  protein_bind   attB1: mutant version of attB; recombination site for the Gateway® BP reaction BP Clonase™
   7727..7777    +  CDS            Lifeact: peptide that binds filamentous actin (Riedl et al., 2008) first 17 amino acids of budding yeast Abp140
   7778..8494    +  CDS            EGFP: EGFP is a basic (constitutively fluorescent) green fluorescent protein published in 1996, derived from Aequorea victoria. It is reported to be a rapidly-maturing weak dimer with moderate acid sensitivity.
   8548..8566    -  promoter       T7 promoter: promoter for bacteriophage T7 RNA polymerase
   8571..8705    -  polyA_signal   SV40 poly(A) signal: SV40 polyadenylation signal
   8768..14      -  protein_bind   attB2 (across the origin): mutant version of attB; recombination site for the Gateway® BP reaction BP Clonase™
>Addgene plasmid #187686 | pLenti-Lifeact EGFP | addgene full sequence | sequence record 371946 | Addgene NGS Result
TTGTACAAAGTGGTTGATATCCAGCACAGTGGCGGCCGCTCGAGTCTAGAGGGCCCGCGGTTCGAAGGTA
AGCCTATCCCTAACCCTCTCCTCGGTCTCGATTCTACGCGTACCGGTTAGTAATGATCGACAATCAACCT
CTGGATTACAAAATTTGTGAAAGATTGACTGGTATTCTTAACTATGTTGCTCCTTTTACGCTATGTGGAT
ACGCTGCTTTAATGCCTTTGTATCATGCTATTGCTTCCCGTATGGCTTTCATTTTCTCCTCCTTGTATAA
ATCCTGGTTGCTGTCTCTTTATGAGGAGTTGTGGCCCGTTGTCAGGCAACGTGGCGTGGTGTGCACTGTG
TTTGCTGACGCAACCCCCACTGGTTGGGGCATTGCCACCACCTGTCAGCTCCTTTCCGGGACTTTCGCTT
TCCCCCTCCCTATTGCCACGGCGGAACTCATCGCCGCCTGCCTTGCCCGCTGCTGGACAGGGGCTCGGCT
GTTGGGCACTGACAATTCCGTGGTGTTGTCGGGGAAGCTGACGTCCTTTCCATGGCTGCTCGCCTGTGTT
GCCACCTGGATTCTGCGCGGGACGTCCTTCTGCTACGTCCCTTCGGCCCTCAATCCAGCGGACCTTCCTT
CCCGCGGCCTGCTGCCGGCTCTGCGGCCTCTTCCGCGTCTTCGCCTTCGCCCTCAGACGAGTCGGATCTC
CCTTTGGGCCGCCTCCCCGCCTGGCGATGGTACCGGTGTGGAAAGTCCCCAGGCTCCCCAGCAGGCAGAA
GTATGCAAAGCATGCATCTCAATTAGTCAGCAACCAGGTGTGGAAAGTCCCCAGGCTCCCCAGCAGGCAG
AAGTATGCAAAGCATGCATCTCAATTAGTCAGCAACCATAGTCCCGCCCCTAACTCCGCCCATCCCGCCC
CTAACTCCGCCCAGTTCCGCCCATTCTCCGCCCCATGGCTGACTAATTTTTTTTATTTATGCAGAGGCCG
AGGCCGCCTCTGCCTCTGAGCTATTCCAGAAGTAGTGAGGAGGCTTTTTTGGAGGCCTAGGCTTTTGCAA
AAAGCTCCCGGGAGCTTGTATATCCATTTTCGGATCTGATCAGCACGTGTTGACAATTAATCATCGGCAT
AGTATATCGGCATAGTATAATACGACAAGGTGAGGAACTAAACCATGGCCAAGCCTTTGTCTCAAGAAGA
ATCCACCCTCATTGAAAGAGCAACGGCTACAATCAACAGCATCCCCATCTCTGAAGACTACAGCGTCGCC
AGCGCAGCTCTCTCTAGCGACGGCCGCATCTTCACTGGTGTCAATGTATATCATTTTACTGGGGGACCTT
GTGCAGAACTCGTGGTGCTGGGCACTGCTGCTGCTGCGGCAGCTGGCAACCTGACTTGTATCGTCGCGAT
CGGAAATGAGAACAGGGGCATCTTGAGCCCCTGCGGACGGTGCCGACAGGTGCTTCTCGATCTGCATCCT
GGGATCAAAGCCATAGTGAAGGACAGTGATGGACAGCCGACGGCAGTTGGGATTCGTGAATTGCTGCCCT
CTGGTTATGTGTGGGAGGGCTAAGCACAATTCGAGCTCGGTACCTTTAAGACCAATGACTTACAAGGCAG
CTGTAGATCTTAGCCACTTTTTAAAAGAAAAGGGGGGACTGGAAGGGCTAATTCACTCCCAACGAAGACA
AGATCTGCTTTTTGCTTGTACTGGGTCTCTCTGGTTAGACCAGATCTGAGCCTGGGAGCTCTCTGGCTAA
CTAGGGAACCCACTGCTTAAGCCTCAATAAAGCTTGCCTTGAGTGCTTCAAGTAGTGTGTGCCCGTCTGT
TGTGTGACTCTGGTAACTAGAGATCCCTCAGACCCTTTTAGTCAGTGTGGAAAATCTCTAGCAGTAGTAG
TTCATGTCATCTTATTATTCAGTATTTATAACTTGCAAAGAAATGAATATCAGAGAGTGAGAGGAACTTG
TTTATTGCAGCTTATAATGGTTACAAATAAAGCAATAGCATCACAAATTTCACAAATAAAGCATTTTTTT
CACTGCATTCTAGTTGTGGTTTGTCCAAACTCATCAATGTATCTTATCATGTCTGGCTCTAGCTATCCCG
CCCCTAACTCCGCCCATCCCGCCCCTAACTCCGCCCAGTTCCGCCCATTCTCCGCCCCATGGCTGACTAA
TTTTTTTTATTTATGCAGAGGCCGAGGCCGCCTCGGCCTCTGAGCTATTCCAGAAGTAGTGAGGAGGCTT
TTTTGGAGGCCTAGGGACGTACCCAATTCGCCCTATAGTGAGTCGTATTACGCGCGCTCACTGGCCGTCG
TTTTACAACGTCGTGACTGGGAAAACCCTGGCGTTACCCAACTTAATCGCCTTGCAGCACATCCCCCTTT
CGCCAGCTGGCGTAATAGCGAAGAGGCCCGCACCGATCGCCCTTCCCAACAGTTGCGCAGCCTGAATGGC
GAATGGG
[124 nt withheld, positions 2458-2581]
C
[91 nt withheld, positions 2583-2673]
A
[49 nt withheld, positions 2675-2723]
CCTTTGACGTTGGAGTCCACGTTCTTT
[37 nt withheld, positions 2751-2787]
ACCCTATCTCGGTCTATTCTTTTGATTTATAAGGGATTTTGCCGATTTCGGCCTATTGGTTAAAAAATGA
GCTGATTTAACAAAAATTTAACGCGAATTTTAACAAAATATTAACGCTTACAATTTAGGTGGCACTTTTC
GGGGAAATGTGCGCGGAACCCCTATTTGTTTATTTTTCTAAATACATTCAAATATGTATCCGCTCATGAG
ACAATAACCCTGATAAATGCTTCAATAATATTGAAAAAGGAAGAGTATGAGTATTCAACATTTCCGTGTC
GCCCTTATTCCCTTTTTTGCGGCATTTTGCCTTCCTGTTTTTGCTCACCCAGAAACGCTGGTGAAAGTAA
AAGATGCTGAAGATCAGTTGGGTGCACGAGTGGGTTACATCGAACTGGATCTCAACAGCGGTAAGATCCT
TGAGAGTTTTCGCCCCGAAGAACGTTTTCCAATGATGAGCACTTTTAAAGTTCTGCTATGTGGCGCGGTA
TTATCCCGTATTGACGCCGGGCAAGAGCAACTCGGTCGCCGCATACACTATTCTCAGAATGACTTGGTTG
AGTACTCACCAGTCACAGAAAAGCATCTTACGGATGGCATGACAGTAAGAGAATTATGCAGTGCTGCCAT
AACCATGAGTGATAACACTGCGGCCAACTTACTTCTGACAACGATCGGAGGACCGAAGGAGCTAACCGCT
TTTTTGCACAACATGGGGGATCATGTAACTCGCCTTGATCGTTGGGAACCGGAGCTGAATGAAGCCATAC
CAAACGACGAGCGTGACACCACGATGCCTGTAGCAATGGCAACAACGTTGCGCAAACTATTAACTGGCGA
ACTACTTACTCTAGCTTCCCGGCAACAATTAATAGACTGGATGGAGGCGGATAAAGTTGCAGGACCACTT
CTGCGCTCGGCCCTTCCGGCTGGCTGGTTTATTGCTGATAAATCTGGAGCCGGTGAGCGTGGGTCTCGCG
GTATCATTGCAGCACTGGGGCCAGATGGTAAGCCCTCCCGTATCGTAGTTATCTACACGACGGGGAGTCA
GGCAACTATGGATGAACGAAATAGACAGATCGCTGAGATAGGTGCCTCACTGATTAAGCATTGGTAACTG
TCAGACCAAGTTTACTCATATATACTTTAGATTGATTTAAAACTTCATTTTTAATTTAAAAGGATCTAGG
TGAAGATCCTTTTTGATAATCTCATGACCAAAATCCCTTAACGTGAGTTTTCGTTCCACTGAGCGTCAGA
CCCCGTAGAAAAGATCAAAGGATCTTCTTGAGATCCTTTTTTTCTGCGCGTAATCTGCTGCTTGCAAACA
AAAAAACCACCGCTACCAGCGGTGGTTTGTTTGCCGGATCAAGAGCTACCAACTCTTTTTCCGAAGGTAA
CTGGCTTCAGCAGAGCGCAGATACCAAATACTGTTCTTCTAGTGTAGCCGTAGTTAGGCCACCACTTCAA
GAACTCTGTAGCACCGCCTACATACCTCGCTCTGCTAATCCTGTTACCAGTGGCTGCTGCCAGTGGCGAT
AAGTCGTGTCTTACCGGGTTGGACTCAAGACGATAGTTACCGGATAAGGCGCAGCGGTCGGGCTGAACGG
GGGGTTCGTGCACACAGCCCAGCTTGGAGCGAACGACCTACACCGAACTGAGATACCTACAGCGTGAGCT
ATGAGAAAGCGCCACGCTTCCCGAAGGGAGAAAGGCGGACAGGTATCCGGTAAGCGGCAGGGTCGGAACA
GGAGAGCGCACGAGGGAGCTTCCAGGGGGAAACGCCTGGTATCTTTATAGTCCTGTCGGGTTTCGCCACC
TCTGACTTGAGCGTCGATTTTTGTGATGCTCGTCAGGGGGGCGGAGCCTATGGAAAAACGCCAGCAACGC
GGCCTTTTTACGGTTCCTGGCCTTTTGCTGGCCTTTTGCTCACATGTTCTTTCCTGCGTTATCCCCTGAT
TCTGTGGATAACCGTATTACCGCCTTTGAGTGAGCTGATACCGCTCGCCGCAGCCGAACGACCGAGCGCA
GCGAGTCAGTGAGCGAGGAAGCGGAAGAGCGCCCAATACGCAAACCGCCTCTCCCCGCGCGTTGGCCGAT
TCATTAATGCAGCTGGCACGACAGGTTTCCCGACTGGAAAGCGGGCAGTGAGCGCAACGCAATTAATGTG
AGTTAGCTCACTCATTAGGCACCCCAGGCTTTACACTTTATGCTTCCGGCTCGTATGTTGTGTGGAATTG
TGAGCGGATAACAATTTCACACAGGAAACAGCTATGACCATGATTACGCCAAGCGCGCAATTAACCCTCA
CTAAAGGGAACAAAAGCTGGAGCTGCAAGCTTAATGTAGTCTTATGCAATACTCTTGTAGTCTTGCAACA
TGGTAACGATGAGTTAGCAACATGCCTTACAAGGAGAGAAAAAGCACCGTGCATGCCGATTGGTGGAAGT
AAGGTGGTACGATCGTGCCTTATTAGGAAGGCAACAGACGGGTCTGACATGGATTGGACGAACCACTGAA
TTGCCGCATTGCAGAGATATTGTATTTAAGTGCCTAGCTCGATACATAAACGGGTCTCTCTGGTTAGACC
AGATCTGAGCCTGGGAGCTCTCTGGCTAACTAGGGAACCCACTGCTTAAGCCTCAATAAAGCTTGCCTTG
AGTGCTTCAAGTAGTGTGTGCCCGTCTGTTGTGTGACTCTGGTAACTAGAGATCCCTCAGACCCTTTTAG
TCAGTGTGGAAAATCTCTAGCAGTGGCGCCCGAACAGGGACTTGAAAGCGAAAGGGAAACCAGAGGAGCT
CTCTCGACGCAGGACTCGGCTTGCTGAAGCGCGCACGGCAAGAGGCGAGGGGCGGCGACTGGTGAGTACG
CCAAAAATTTTGACTAGCGGAGGCTAGAAGGAGAGAGATGGGTGCGAGAGCGTCAGTATTAAGCGGGGGA
GAATTAGATCGCGATGGGAAAAAATTCGGTTAAGGCCAGGGGGAAAGAAAAAATATAAATTAAAACATAT
AGTATGGGCAAGCAGGGAGCTAGAACGATTCGCAGTTAATCCTGGCCTGTTAGAAACATCAGAAGGCTGT
AGACAAATACTGGGACAGCTACAACCATCCCTTCAGACAGGATCAGAAGAACTTAGATCATTATATAATA
CAGTAGCAACCCTCTATTGTGTGCATCAAAGGATAGAGATAAAAGACACCAAGGAAGCTTTAGACAAGAT
AGAGGAAGAGCAAAACAAAAGTAAGACCACCGCACAGCAAGCGGCCGCTGATCTTCAGACCTGGAGGAGG
AGATATGAGGGACAATTGGAGAAGTGAATTATATAAATATAAAGTAGTAAAAATTGAACCATTAGGAGTA
GCACCCACCAAGGCAAAGAGAAGAGTGGTGCAGAGAGAAAAAAGAGCAGTGGGAATAGGAGCTTTGTTCC
TTGGGTTCTTGGGAGCAGCAGGAAGCACTATGGGCGCAGCGTCAATGACGCTGACGGTACAGGCCAGACA
ATTATTGTCTGGTATAGTGCAGCAGCAGAACAATTTGCTGAGGGCTATTGAGGCGCAACAGCATCTGTTG
CAACTCACAGTCTGGGGCATCAAGCAGCTCCAGGCAAGAATCCTGGCTGTGGAAAGATACCTAAAGGATC
AACAGCTCCTGGGGATTTGGGGTTGCTCTGGAAAACTCATTTGCACCACTGCTGTGCCTTGGAATGCTAG
TTGGAGTAATAAATCTCTGGAACAGATTTGGAATCACACGACCTGGATGGAGTGGGACAGAGAAATTAAC
AATTACACAAGCTTAATACACTCCTTAATTGAAGAATCGCAAAACCAGCAAGAAAAGAATGAACAAGAAT
TATTGGAATTAGATAAATGGGCAAGTTTGTGGAATTGGTTTAACATAACAAATTGGCTGTGGTATATAAA
ATTATTCATAATGATAGTAGGAGGCTTGGTAGGTTTAAGAATAGTTTTTGCTGTACTTTCTATAGTGAAT
AGAGTTAGGCAGGGATATTCACCATTATCGTTTCAGACCCACCTCCCAACCCCGAGGGGACCCGACAGGC
CCGAAGGAATAGAAGAAGAAGGTGGAGAGAGAGACAGAGACAGATCCATTCGATTAGTGAACGGATCTCG
ACGGTATCGGTTAACTTTTAAAAGAAAAGGGGGGATTGGGGGGTACAGTGCAGGGGAAAGAATAGTAGAC
ATAATAGCAACAGACATACAAACTAAAGAATTACAAAAACAAATTACAAAAATTCAAAATTTTATCGATA
AGCTTGGGAGTTCCGCGTTACATAACTTACGGTAAATGGCCCGCCTGGCTGACCGCCCAACGACCCCCGC
CCATTGACGTCAATAATGACGTATGTTCCCATAGTAACGCCAATAGGGACTTTCCATTGACGTCAATGGG
TGGAGTATTTACGGTAAACTGCCCACTTGGCAGTACATCAAGTGTATCATATGCCAAGTACGCCCCCTAT
TGACGTCAATGACGGTAAATGGCCCGCCTGGCATTATGCCCAGTACATGACCTTATGGGACTTTCCTACT
TGGCAGTACATCTACGTATTAGTCATCGCTATTACCATGGTGATGCGGTTTTGGCAGTACATCAATGGGC
GTGGATAGCGGTTTGACTCACGGGGATTTCCAAGTCTCCACCCCATTGACGTCAATGGGAGTTTGTTTTG
GCACCAAAATCAACGGGACTTTCCAAAATGTCGTAACAACTCCGCCCCATTGACGCAAATGGGCGGTAGG
CGTGTACGGTGGGAGGTCTATATAAGCAGAGCTCGTTTAGTGAACCGTCAGATCGCCTGGAGACGCCATC
CACGCTGTTTTGACCTCCATAGAAGACACCGACTCTAGAGGATCCACTAGTCCAGTGTGGTGGAATTCTG
CAGATATCAACAAGTTTGTACAAAAAAGCAGGCTTAACCATGGGTGTCGCAGATTTGATCAAGAAATTCG
AAAGCATCTCAAAGGAAGAAATGGTGAGCAAGGGCGAGGAGCTGTTCACCGGGGTGGTGCCCATCCTGGT
CGAGCTGGATGGCGACGTAAACGGCCACAAGTTCAGCGTGTCCGGCGAGGGCGAGGGCGATGCCACCTAC
GGCAAGCTGACCCTGAAGTTCATCTGCACCACCGGCAAGCTGCCCGTGCCCTGGCCCACCCTCGTGACCA
CCCTGACCTACGGCGTGCAGTGCTTCAGCCGCTACCCCGACCACATGAAGCAGCACGACTTCTTCAAGTC
CGCCATGCCCGAAGGCTACGTCCAGGAGCGCACCATCTTCTTCAAGGACGACGGCAACTACAAGACCCGC
GCCGAGGTGAAGTTCGAGGGCGACACCCTGGTGAACCGCATCGAGCTGAAGGGCATCGACTTCAAGGAGG
ACGGCAACATCCTGGGGCACAAGCTGGAGTACAACTACAACAGCCACAACGTCTATATCATGGCCGACAA
GCAGAAGAACGGCATCAAGGTGAACTTCAAGATCCGCCACAACATCGAGGACGGCAGCGTGCAGCTCGCC
GACCACTACCAGCAGAACACCCCCATCGGCGACGGCCCCGTGCTGCTGCCCGACAACCACTACCTGAGCA
CCCAGTCCGCCCTGAGCAAAGACCCCAACGAGAAGCGCGATCACATGGTCCTGCTGGAGTTCGTGACCGC
CGCCGGGATCACTCTCGGCATGGACGAGCTGTACAAGGGCGGTGGAAGATCTGGGAATTCAAGGCCTCTC
GAGCCTCTAGATTCTGCAGCCCTATAGTGAGTCGTATTACGTAGATCCAGACATGATAAGATACATTGAT
GAGTTTGGACAAACCACAACTAGAATGCAGTGAAAAAAATGCTTTATTTGTGAAATTTGTGATGCTATTG
CTTTATTTGTAACCATTATAAGCTGCAATAAACAAGTTAACAACAACAATTGCATTCATTTTATGTTTCA
GGTTCAGGGGGAGGTGTGGGAGGTTTTTTTACCCAGCTTTC
